Addgene plasmid #214763: pDisplay-PGD2-1.1-IRES-mcherry
Purpose: Express GRAB-PGD2-1.1 sensor and membrane tethered mCherry under CMV promoter
Depositing lab: Yulong Li. Depositing organization: Peking University. Publication: Prolonged sleep deprivation induces a cytokine-storm-like syndrome in mammals. Sang D, Lin K, Yang Y, Ran G, Li B, Chen C, Li Q, Ma Y, Lu L, Cui XY, Liu Z, Lv SQ, Luo M, Liu Q, Li Y, Zhang EE. Cell. 2023 Dec 7;186(25):5500-5516.e21. doi: 10.1016/j.cell.2023.10.025. Epub 2023 Nov 27. PubMed 38016470.
Backbone
  Vector backbone: pDisplay
  Backbone size w/o insert (bp): 6534
  Total vector size (bp): 8463
  Vector type: Mammalian Expression
Growth in bacteria
  Bacterial resistance: Ampicillin, 100 μg/mL
  Growth temperature: 37°C
  Growth strain: DH5alpha
  Copy number: Unknown
Gene/Insert
  Gene/Insert name: GRAB-PGD2-1.1 sensor
  Species: Synthetic
  Insert size (bp): 1929
  Promoter: CMV
  Cloning method: Gibson Cloning
  Sequencing primers: 5′ ATGGGCGGTAGGCGTGTA; 3′ CCTCACATTGCCAAAAGACG
Terms and licenses: Academic/Nonprofit Terms; Industry Terms: Not Available to Industry
How to cite: pDisplay-PGD2-1.1-IRES-mcherry was a gift from Yulong Li (Addgene plasmid # 214763 ; http://n2t.net/addgene:214763 ; RRID:Addgene_214763)
