[The description below was written by a language model from this plasmid's Addgene catalogue record and pLannotate feature annotations shown in this document.]
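Description:
pDisplay-PGD2-1.1-IRES-mcherry is a mammalian expression plasmid of about 8.5 kb built on the pDisplay backbone. It co-expresses a genetically encoded prostaglandin D2 sensor (GRAB-PGD2-1.1) and a membrane-tethered red reference fluorophore. It is propagated in E. coli through a high-copy ColE1/pUC-type origin with ampicillin selection (β-lactamase), and it also carries an f1 origin. An SV40 promoter-driven NeoR/KanR cassette with an HSV TK polyadenylation signal is annotated on the backbone and could in principle support G418 selection in mammalian cells, although the record does not say it is used that way.

The CMV enhancer/promoter drives a single bicistronic transcript that ends at the bGH polyadenylation signal. The first open reading frame begins with the Igκ leader from pDisplay, which directs the protein into the secretory pathway and so to the cell surface. It continues into the synthetic sensor of roughly 1.9 kb. The automated annotation shows a prostanoid GPCR scaffold split into two parts by a circularly permuted EGFP, with a short segment resembling the human α2A-adrenergic receptor just upstream of the fluorescent protein. This matches the usual GRAB design, in which ligand-induced conformational change in the receptor alters cpEGFP fluorescence. The receptor fragments were assigned by similarity to mouse Ptger2, but the record does not state which receptor the sensor is actually derived from. Downstream, an EMCV IRES drives translation of mCherry fused to a K-Ras C-terminal fragment, which is a membrane-targeting motif. The PDGFRβ transmembrane domain of the backbone is annotated after this sequence, and the record does not show that it is translated.

The construct is suited to transfection of cultured mammalian cells to image PGD2 dynamics in green, with the membrane mCherry signal marking expressing cells and available as a reference channel.
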