Features (pLannotate 1.2.2; 26 found; start..end, strand, type, name):
     10..389     +  enhancer       CMV enhancer: human cytomegalovirus immediate early enhancer
    390..593     +  promoter       CMV promoter: human cytomegalovirus (CMV) immediate early promoter
    589..622     +  LTR            5' LTR (truncated) (fragment): truncated 5' long terminal repeat (LTR) from HIV-1
    638..656     +  promoter       T7 promoter: promoter for bacteriophage T7 RNA polymerase
    725..787     +  sig_peptide    Igκ leader: leader sequence from mouse immunoglobulin κ light chain
    789..806     +  protein_bind   attB1 (fragment): mutant version of attB; core recombination site for the Gateway® BP reaction BP Clonase™
    890..1519    +  CDS            Ptger2 (fragment): PE2R2_MOUSE - Also known as Ptgerep2. Experimental evidence at transcript level: Swiss-Prot protein existence level 2. Receptor for prostaglandin E2 (PGE2). The activity of this receptor is mediated by G(s) proteins that stimulate adenylate cyclase. The subsequent raise in intracellular cAMP is responsible for the relaxing effect of this receptor on smooth muscle. From Mus musculus (Mouse).
   1523..1591    +  CDS            ADRA2A (fragment): ADA2A_HUMAN - Also known as ADRA2R, ADRAR. Experimental evidence at protein level: Swiss-Prot protein existence level 1. Alpha-2 adrenergic receptors mediate the catecholamine- induced inhibition of adenylate cyclase through the action of G proteins. The rank order of potency for agonists of this receptor is oxymetazoline > clonidine > epinephrine > norepinephrine > phenylephrine > dopamine > p-synephrine > p-tyramine > serotonin = p- octopamine. For antagonists, the rank order is yohimbine > phentolamine = mianserine > chlorpromazine = spiperone = prazosin > propanolol > alprenolol = pindolol
   1598..2320    +  CDS            cEGFP: cEGFP is a basic (constitutively fluorescent) green fluorescent protein published in 2008, derived from Aequorea victoria.
   2324..2566    +  CDS            Ptger2 (fragment): PE2R2_MOUSE - Also known as Ptgerep2. Experimental evidence at transcript level: Swiss-Prot protein existence level 2. Receptor for prostaglandin E2 (PGE2). The activity of this receptor is mediated by G(s) proteins that stimulate adenylate cyclase. The subsequent raise in intracellular cAMP is responsible for the relaxing effect of this receptor on smooth muscle. From Mus musculus (Mouse).
   2661..3246    +  misc_feature   IRES2: internal ribosome entry site (IRES) of the encephalomyocarditis virus (EMCV)
   3247..3954    +  CDS            mCherry: mCherry is a basic (constitutively fluorescent) red fluorescent protein published in 2004, derived from Discosoma sp.. It is reported to be a very rapidly-maturing monomer with low acid sensitivity.
   3955..4005    +  CDS            K-Ras (fragment): human small GTPase proto-oncoprotein
   4045..4191    +  CDS            PDGFRβ TM domain: transmembrane domain from platelet derived growth factor receptor beta
   4219..4443    +  polyA_signal   bGH poly(A) signal: bovine growth hormone polyadenylation signal
   4447..4465    +  promoter       SV40 promoter (fragment): SV40 enhancer and early promoter
   4575..5163    -  rep_origin     ori: high-copy-number ColE1/pMB1/pBR322/pUC origin of replication
   5385..5401    +  polyA_signal   bGH poly(A) signal (fragment): bovine growth hormone polyadenylation signal
   5492..5539    -  polyA_signal   HSV TK poly(A) signal: herpes simplex virus thymidine kinase polyadenylation signal (Cole and Stacy, 1985)
   5598..5750    -  CDS            ble (fragment): BLE_KLEPN - Experimental evidence at protein level: Swiss-Prot protein existence level 1. Binding protein with a strong affinity to the bleomycin family of antibiotics. Binds to CL990; an antimitotic-antibiotic compound. From Klebsiella pneumoniae.
   5771..6565    -  CDS            NeoR/KanR: aminoglycoside phosphotransferase from Tn5; aph(3')-II (or nptII); confers resistance to neomycin, kanamycin, and G418 (Geneticin®)
   6600..6953    -  promoter       SV40 promoter: SV40 enhancer and early promoter
   6955..6972    -  promoter       AmpR promoter (fragment): bla
   7013..7873    -  CDS            AmpR: β-lactamase; bla; confers resistance to ampicillin, carbenicillin, and related antibiotics
   7874..7978    -  promoter       AmpR promoter: bla
   8005..8433    +  rep_origin     f1 ori (sequence partly withheld): f1 bacteriophage origin of replication; arrow indicates direction of (+) strand synthesis
>Addgene plasmid #214763 | pDisplay-PGD2-1.1-IRES-mcherry | addgene full sequence | sequence record 440943 | Addgene NGS Result
GCGCGCGTTGACATTGATTATTGACTAGTTATTAATAGTAATCAATTACGGGGTCATTAGTTCATAGCCC
ATATATGGAGTTCCGCGTTACATAACTTACGGTAAATGGCCCGCCTGGCTGACCGCCCAACGACCCCTGC
CCATTGACGTCAATAATGACGTATGTTCCCATAGTAACGCCAATAGGGACTTTCCATTGACGTCAATGGG
TGGAGTATTTACGGTAAACTGCCCACTTGGCAGTACATCAAGTGTATCATATGCCAAGTACGCCCCCTAT
TGACGTCAATGACGGTAAATGGCCCGCCTGGCATTATGCCCAGTACATGACCTTATGGGACTTTCCTACT
TGGCAGTACATCTACGTATTAGTCATCGCTATTACCATGGTGATGCGGTTTTGGCAGTACATCAATGGGC
GTGGATAGCGGTTTGACTCACGGGGATTTCCAAGTCTCCACCCCATTGACGTCAATGGGAGTTTGTTTTG
GCACCAAAATCAACGGGACTTTCCAAAATGTCGTAACAACTCCGCCCCATTGACGCAAATGGGCGGTAGG
CGTGTACGGTGGGAGGTCTATATAAGCAGAGCTCTCTGGCTAACTAGAGAACCCACTGCTTACTGGCTTA
TCGAAATTAATACGACTCACTATAGGGAGACCCAAGCTTGGTACCGAGCTCGGATCCACTAGTAACGGCC
GCCAGTGTGCTGGAATTCGCCACCATGGAGACAGACACACTCCTGCTATGGGTACTGCTGCTCTGGGTTC
CAGGTTCCACTGGTGACACAAGTTTGTACAAAAAAGTTGGCACCACCGGTAAGCAGATGTTCTACCGCTG
CCAAAACACCACCTCGGTGGAGAAAGATCACTCGGCGACGATGGGCTGGGTGCTCTTCAGCGCCGGCCTC
CTGGGCAACCTGCTGGCGCTGGGGCTGCTGGCGCGCTCGGGGCTGGGGTCGTGCCCGCTGCGCTCGCCAC
GCCAGGCGCCTTCGGTCTTCTGTGTGCTTGTGTGTGGCCTGACCATCACCGACTTGCTTGGCAAGTGCCT
CTTGAGCCCCGTCGTGCTAGCAGCCTACGCGCAGAACCGGAGCCTGTGGGGACTGGTGTCCACGCCGGGC
AGCTCTCTGTGCCAAGCCTTCGCCTTTAGTATGTCTTTCTTCGGCCTCGCCTCGACGCTGCAGCTCCTGG
CCATGGCCCTGGAGTGTTGGCTATCCCTGGGACACCCCTTCTTCTACCGACAGTACATCACCCTCCGCCG
GGGCGTGCTGGTGGCGCCCGTCGTGAGCACCTTCTCCTTGGCTTTCTGCGCGCTGCCCTTCGCAGGCTTC
GGAAAGTTCGTGCAGTACTGCCCCGGCACTTGGTGCTTCATCCAGATGGCCCACGAGGAGCGCTCGCCGT
CGGTGCTGGGCTACTCAGTGCTGTATGCCAGCATCCTGGCGCTGCTGGTCCTCGCCATTGTGCTGTGCAA
CCTGAGCGCCATGCGCAAGCTCTACCGCATGCACCGCCGATATCGGAGATGGCTCAACGGCTGGCCTGGC
GAGCCCGCGCCGGCCGGGCCGCGCGACACCGACGCGCTGGACCTGGAGGAGGGAGGAAACGTCTATATCA
AGGCCGACAAGCAGAAGAACGGCATCAAGGCGAACTTCCAGATCCGCCACAACATCGAGGACGGCGGCGT
GCAGCTCGCCTACCACTACCAGCAGAACACCCCCATCGGCGACGGCCCCGTGCTGCTGCCCGACAACCAC
TACCTGAGCGTGCAGTCCAAACTTTCGAAAGACCCCAACGAGAAGCGCGATCACATGGTCCTGCTGGAGT
TCGTGACCGCCGCCGGGATCACTGCCGGCATGGACGAGCTGTACAAGGGCGGTACCGGAGGGAGCATGGT
GAGAAAGGGCGAGGAGCTGTTCACCGGGGTGGTGCCCATCCTGGTCGAGCTGGACGGCGACGTAAACGGC
CACAAGTTCAGCGTGTCCGGCGAGGGTGAGGGCGATGCCACCGAGGGCAAGCTGACCCTGAAGTTCATCT
GCACCACCGGCAAGCTGCCCGTGCCCTGGCCCACCCTCGTGACCACCCTGACCTACGGCGTGCAGTGCTT
CAGCCGCTACCCCGACCACATGAAGCAGCACGACTTCTTCAAGTCCGCCATGCCCGAAGGCTACATCCAG
GAGCGCACCATCTTCTTCAAGGACGACGGCAACTACAAGACCCGCGCCGAGGTGAAGTTCGAGGGCGACA
CCCTGGTGAACCGCATCGAGCTGAAGGGCATCGACTTCAAGGAGGACGGCAACATCCTGGGGCACAAGCT
GGAGTACAACACCGGAGCAGCAGCACGCATGAAGGAGCACATTGACCACCTCATTCTCCTGGCTATCATG
ACCGTGCTCTTCGTGATGTGCTCCCTGCCTTTAACTTATCGTGCTTACTATGGAGCATTTAAAGCTGTCA
CCCAGGATGGAACCTCTGAAGAAGTGGAAGACCTTCGCGCCTTGCGTTTTATATCTGTGATCTCAATTGT
GGACCCTTGGATTTTCATCATTTTCAGAACCTCTGTTTTTCGGATGTTTTTCCACAAGATTTTCATCAGG
CCTCTGAGGTATAGAAATTGGCATAGCAATCCCTGCCAAAATGACATGGAATCCAGCCTGTAAGCTAGCG
CCCCTCTCCCTCCCCCCCCCCTAACGTTACTGGCCGAAGCCGCTTGGAATAAGGCCGGTGTGCGTTTGTC
TATATGTTATTTTCCACCATATTGCCGTCTTTTGGCAATGTGAGGGCCCGGAAACCTGGCCCTGTCTTCT
TGACGAGCATTCCTAGGGGTCTTTCCCCTCTCGCCAAAGGAATGCAAGGTCTGTTGAATGTCGTGAAGGA
AGCAGTTCCTCTGGAAGCTTCTTGAAGACAAACAACGTCTGTAGCGACCCTTTGCAGGCAGCGGAACCCC
CCACCTGGCGACAGGTGCCTCTGCGGCCAACGCCACGTGTATAAGATACACCTGCAAAGGCGGCACAACC
CCAGTGCCACGTTGTGAGTTGGATAGTTGTGGAAAGAGTCAAATGGCTCTCCTCAAGCGTATTCAACAAG
GGGCTGAAGGATGCCCAGAAGGTACCCCATTGTATGGGATCTGATCTGGGGCCTCGGTACACATGCTTTA
CATGTGTTTAGTCGAGGTTAAAAAAACGTCTAGGCCCCCCGAACCACGGGGACGTGGTTTTCCTTTGAAA
AACACGATGATAATATGGCCACAACCATGGTGAGCAAGGGCGAGGAGGATAACATGGCCATCATCAAGGA
GTTCATGCGCTTCAAGGTGCACATGGAGGGCTCCGTGAACGGCCACGAGTTCGAGATCGAGGGCGAGGGC
GAGGGCCGCCCCTACGAGGGCACCCAGACCGCCAAGCTGAAGGTGACCAAGGGTGGCCCCCTGCCCTTCG
CCTGGGACATCCTGTCCCCTCAGTTCATGTACGGCTCCAAGGCCTACGTGAAGCACCCCGCCGACATCCC
CGACTACTTGAAGCTGTCCTTCCCCGAGGGCTTCAAGTGGGAGCGCGTGATGAACTTCGAGGACGGCGGC
GTGGTGACCGTGACCCAGGACTCCTCCCTGCAGGACGGCGAGTTCATCTACAAGGTGAAGCTGCGCGGCA
CCAACTTCCCCTCCGACGGCCCCGTAATGCAGAAGAAGACCATGGGCTGGGAGGCCTCCTCCGAGCGGAT
GTACCCCGAGGACGGCGCCCTGAAGGGCGAGATCAAGCAGAGGCTGAAGCTGAAGGACGGCGGCCACTAC
GACGCTGAGGTCAAGACCACCTACAAGGCCAAGAAGCCCGTGCAGCTGCCCGGCGCCTACAACGTCAACA
TCAAGTTGGACATCACCTCCCACAACGAGGACTACACCATCGTGGAACAGTACGAACGCGCCGAGGGCCG
CCACTCCACCGGCGGCATGGACGAGCTGTACAAGGATGGTAAAAAGAAGAAAAAGAAGTCAAAGACAAAG
TGTGTAATTATGTAAGTCGACGAACAAAAACTCATCTCAGAAGAGGATCTGAATGCTGTGGGCCAGGACA
CGCAGGAGGTCATCGTGGTGCCACACTCCTTGCCCTTTAAGGTGGTGGTGATCTCAGCCATCCTGGCCCT
GGTGGTGCTCACCATCATCTCCCTTATCATCCTCATCATGCTTTGGCAGAAGAAGCCACGTTAGGCGGCC
GCTCGAGATCAGCCTCGACTGTGCCTTCTAGTTGCCAGCCATCTGTTGTTTGCCCCTCCCCCGTGCCTTC
CTTGACCCTGGAAGGTGCCACTCCCACTGTCCTTTCCTAATAAAATGAGGAAATTGCATCGCATTGTCTG
AGTAGGTGTCATTCTATTCTGGGGGGTGGGGTGGGGCAGGACAGCAAGGGGGAGGATTGGGAAGACAATA
GCAGGCATGCTGGGGATGCGGTGGGCTCTATGGCTTCTGAGGCGGAAAGAACCAGTGGCGGTAATACGGT
TATCCACAGAATCGGGGGATAACGCAGGAAAGAACATGTGAGCAAAAGGCCAGCAAAAGGCCAGGAACCG
TAAAAAGGCCGCGTTGCTGGCGTTTTTCCATAGGCTCCGCCCCCCTGACGAGCATCACAAAAATCGACGC
TCAAGTCAGAGGTGGCGAAACCCGACAGGACTATAAAGATACCAGGCGTTTCCCCCTGGAAGCTCCCTCG
TGCGCTCTCCTGTTCCGACCCTGCCGCTTACCGGATACCTGTCCGCCTTTCTCCCTTCGGGAAGCGTGGC
GCTTTCTCATAGCTCACGCTGTAGGTATCTCAGTTCGGTGTAGGTCGTTCGCTCCAAGCTGGGCTGTGTG
CACGAACCCCCCGTTCAGCCCGACCGCTGCGCCTTATCCGGTAACTATCGTCTTGAGTCCAACCCGGTAA
GACGCGACTTATCGCCACTGGCAGCAGCCACTGGTAACAGGATTAGCAGAGCGAGGTATGTAGGCGGTGC
TACAGAGTTCTTGAAGTGGTGGCCTAACTACGGCTACACTAGAAGAACAGTATTTGGTATCTGCGCTCTG
CTGAAGCCAGTTACCTTCGGAAAAAGAGTTGGTAGCTCTTGATCCGGCAAACAAACCACCGCTGGTAGCG
GTGGTTTTTTTGTTTGCAAGCAGCAGATTACGCGCAGAAAAAAAGGATCTCAAGAAGATCCTTTGATCTT
TTCTACGGGGTCTGACGCTCAGTGGAACGAAAACTCACGTTAAGGGATTTTGGTCATGAGATTATCAAAA
AGGATCTTCACCTAGATCCTTTTAAATTAAAAATGAAGTTTTAAATCAATCTAAAGTATATATGAGTAAC
CTGAGGCTATGGCAGGGCCTGCCGCCCCGACGTTGGCTGCGAGCCCTGGGCCTTCACCCGAACTTGGGGG
GTGGGGTGGGGAAAAGGAAGAAACGCGGGCGTATTGGCCCCAATGGGGTCTCGGTGGGGTATCGACAGAG
TGCCAGCCCTGGGACCGAACCCCGCGTTTATGAACAAACGACCCAACACCGTGCGTTTTATTCTGTCTTT
TTATTGCCGTCATAGCGCGGGTTCCTTCCGGTATTGTCTCCTTCCGTGTTTCAGTTAGCCTCCCCCTAGG
GTGGGCGAAGAACTCCAGCATGAGATCCCCGCGCTGGAGGATCATCCAGCCGGCGTCCCGGAAAACGATT
CCGAAGCCCAACCTTTCATAGAAGGCGGCGGTGGAATCGAAATCTCGTGATGGCAGGTTGGGCGTCGCTT
GGTCGGTCATTTCGAACCCCAGAGTCCCGCTCAGAAGAACTCGTCAAGAAGGCGATAGAAGGCGATGCGC
TGCGAATCGGGAGCGGCGATACCGTAAAGCACGAGGAAGCGGTCAGCCCATTCGCCGCCAAGCTCTTCAG
CAATATCACGGGTAGCCAACGCTATGTCCTGATAGCGGTCCGCCACACCCAGCCGGCCACAGTCGATGAA
TCCAGAAAAGCGGCCATTTTCCACCATGATATTCGGCAAGCAGGCATCGCCATAGGTCACGACGAGATCC
TCGCCGTCGGGCATGCTCGCCTTGAGCCTGGCGAACAGTTCGGCTGGCGCGAGCCCCTGATGCTCTTCGT
CCAGATCATCCTGATCGACAAGACCGGCTTCCATCCGAGTACGTGCTCGCTCGATGCGATGTTTCGCTTG
GTGGTCGAATGGGCAGGTAGCCGGATCAAGCGTATGCAGCCGCCGCATTGCATCAGCCATGATGGATACT
TTCTCGGCAGGAGCAAGGTGAGATGACAGGAGATCCTGCCCCGGCACTTCGCCCAATAGCAGCCAGTCCC
TTCCCGCTTCAGTGACAACGTCGAGCACAGCTGCGCAAGGAACGCCCGTCGTGGCCAGCCACGATAGCCG
CGCTGCCTCGTCTTGCAGTTCATTCAGGGCACCGGACAGGTCGGTCTTGACAAAAAGAACCGGGCGCCCC
TGCGCTGACAGCCGGAACACGGCGGCATCAGAGCAGCCGATTGTCTGTTGTGCCCAGTCATAGCCGAATA
GCCTCTCCACCCAAGCGGCCGGAGAACCTGCGTGCAATCCATCTTGTTCAATCATGCGAAACGATCCTCA
TCCTGTCTCTTGATCGATCTTTGCAAAAGCCTAGGCCTCCAAAAAAGCCTCCTCACTACTTCTGGAATAG
CTCAGAGGCCGGGCCTCGGCCTCTGCATAAATAAAAAAAATTAGTCAGCCATGGGGCGGAGAATGGGCGG
AACTGGGCGGAGTTAGGGGCGGAATGGGCGGAGTTAGGGGCGGGACTATGGTTGCTGACTAATTGAGATG
CATGCTTTGCATACTTCTGCCTGCTGGGGAGCCTGGGGACTTTCCACACCTGGTTGCTGACTAATTGAGA
TGCATGCTTTGCATACTTCTGCCTGCTGGGGAGCCTGGGGACTTTCCACACCCTAACTGACACACATTCC
ACAGCTGGTTCTTTCCGCCTCAGGACTCTTCCTTTTTCAATAAATCAATCTAAAGTATATATGAGTAAAC
TTGGTCTGACAGTTACCAATGCTTAATCAGTGAGGCACCTATCTCAGCGATCTGTCTATTTCGTTCATCC
ATAGTTGCCTGACTCCCCGTCGTGTAGATAACTACGATACGGGAGGGCTTACCATCTGGCCCCAGTGCTG
CAATGATACCGCGAGACCCACGCTCACCGGCTCCAGATTTATCAGCAATAAACCAGCCAGCCGGAAGGGC
CGAGCGCAGAAGTGGTCCTGCAACTTTATCCGCCTCCATCCAGTCTATTAATTGTTGCCGGGAAGCTAGA
GTAAGTAGTTCGCCAGTTAATAGTTTGCGCAACGTTGTTGCCATTGCTACAGGCATCGTGGTGTCACGCT
CGTCGTTTGGTATGGCTTCATTCAGCTCCGGTTCCCAACGATCAAGGCGAGTTACATGATCCCCCATGTT
GTGCAAAAAAGCGGTTAGCTCCTTCGGTCCTCCGATCGTTGTCAGAAGTAAGTTGGCCGCAGTGTTATCA
CTCATGGTTATGGCAGCACTGCATAATTCTCTTACTGTCATGCCATCCGTAAGATGCTTTTCTGTGACTG
GTGAGTACTCAACCAAGTCATTCTGAGAATAGTGTATGCGGCGACCGAGTTGCTCTTGCCCGGCGTCAAT
ACGGGATAATACCGCGCCACATAGCAGAACTTTAAAAGTGCTCATCATTGGAAAACGTTCTTCGGGGCGA
AAACTCTCAAGGATCTTACCGCTGTTGAGATCCAGTTCGATGTAACCCACTCGTGCACCCAACTGATCTT
CAGCATCTTTTACTTTCACCAGCGTTTCTGGGTGAGCAAAAACAGGAAGGCAAAATGCCGCAAAAAAGGG
AATAAGGGCGACACGGAAATGTTGAATACTCATACTCTTCCTTTTTCAATATTATTGAAGCATTTATCAG
GGTTATTGTCTCATGAGCGGATACATATTTGAATGTATTTAGAAAAATAAACAAATAGGGGTTCCGCGCA
CATTTCCCCGAAAAGTGCCACCTG
[124 nt withheld, positions 8005-8128]
C
[91 nt withheld, positions 8130-8220]
A
[49 nt withheld, positions 8222-8270]
CCTTTGACGTTGGAGTCCACGTTCTTT
[37 nt withheld, positions 8298-8334]
ACCCTATCTCGGTCTATTCTTTTGATTTATAAGGGATTTTGCCGATTTCGGCCTATTGGTTAAAAAATGA
GCTGATTTAACAAAAATTTAACGCGAATTTTAACAAAATATTAACGCTTACAATTTAC
